>Addgene plasmid #207130 | pmirGLO-3'UTR mouse Il13 mutDRACH | addgene full sequence | sequence record 416498 | Addgene NGS Result
CATGCAAGCTGATCCGGCTGCTAACAAAGCCCGAAAGGAAGCTGAGTTGGCTGCTGCCACCGCTGAGCAA
TAACTAGCATAACCCCTTGGGGCGGCCGCTTCGAGCAGACATGATAAGATACATTGATGAGTTTGGACAA
ACCACAACTAGAATGCAGTGAAAAAAATGCTTTATTTGTGAAATTTGTGATGCTATTGCTTTATTTGTAA
CCATTATAAGCTGCAATAAACAAGTTAACAACAACAATTGCATTCATTTTATGTTTCAGGTTCAGGGGGA
GATGTGGGAGGTTTTTTTAAGCAAGTAAAACCTCTACAAATGTGGTAAAATCGAATTTTAACAAAATATT
AACGCTTACAATTTCCTGATGCGGTATTTTCTCCTTACGCATCTGTGCGGTATTTCACACCGCATACGCG
GATCTGCGCAGCACCATGGCCTGAAATAACCTCTGAAAGAGGAACTTGGTTAGGTACCTTCTGAGGCGGA
AAGAACCAGCTGTGGAATGTGTGTCAGTTAGGGTGTGGAAAGTCCCCAGGCTCCCCAGCAGGCAGAAGTA
TGCAAAGCATGCATCTCAATTAGTCAGCAACCAGGTGTGGAAAGTCCCCAGGCTCCCCAGCAGGCAGAAG
TATGCAAAGCATGCATCTCAATTAGTCAGCAACCATAGTCCCGCCCCTAACTCCGCCCATCCCGCCCCTA
ACTCCGCCCAGTTCCGCCCATTCTCCGCCCCATGGCTGACTAATTTTTTTTATTTATGCAGAGGCCGAGG
CCGCCTCGGCCTCTGAGCTATTCCAGAAGTAGTGAGGAGGCTTTTTTGGAGGCCTAGGCTTTTGCAAAAA
GCTTGATTCTTCTGACACAACAGTCTCGAACCAAAGGCTGGAGCCACCATGGCTTCCAAGGTGTACGACC
CCGAGCAACGCAAACGCATGATCACTGGGCCTCAGTGGTGGGCTCGCTGCAAGCAAATGAACGTGCTGGA
CTCCTTCATCAACTACTATGATTCCGAGAAGCACGCCGAGAACGCCGTGATTTTTCTGCATGGTAACGCT
GCCTCCAGCTACCTGTGGAGGCACGTCGTGCCTCACATCGAGCCCGTGGCTAGATGCATCATCCCTGATC
TGATCGGAATGGGTAAGTCCGGCAAGAGCGGGAATGGCTCATATCGCCTCCTGGATCACTACAAGTACCT
CACCGCTTGGTTCGAGCTGCTGAACCTTCCAAAGAAAATCATCTTTGTGGGCCACGACTGGGGGGCTTGT
CTGGCCTTTCACTACTCCTACGAGCACCAAGACAAGATCAAGGCCATCGTCCATGCTGAGAGTGTCGTGG
ACGTGATCGAGTCCTGGGACGAGTGGCCTGACATCGAGGAGGATATCGCCCTGATCAAGAGCGAAGAGGG
CGAGAAAATGGTGCTTGAGAATAACTTCTTCGTCGAGACCATGCTCCCAAGCAAGATCATGCGGAAACTG
GAGCCTGAGGAGTTCGCTGCCTACCTGGAGCCATTCAAGGAGAAGGGCGAGGTTAGACGGCCTACCCTCT
CCTGGCCTCGCGAGATCCCTCTCGTTAAGGGAGGCAAGCCCGACGTCGTCCAGATTGTCCGCAACTACAA
CGCCTACCTTCGGGCCAGCGACGATCTGCCTAAGATGTTCATCGAGTCCGACCCTGGGTTCTTTTCCAAC
GCTATTGTCGAGGGAGCTAAGAAGTTCCCTAACACCGAGTTCGTGAAGGTGAAGGGCCTCCACTTCAGCC
AGGAGGACGCTCCAGATGAAATGGGTAAGTACATCAAGAGCTTCGTGGAGCGCGTGCTGAAGAACGAGCA
GACCGGTGGTGGGAGCGGAGGTGGCGGATCAGGTGGCGGAGGCTCCGGAGGGATTGAACAAGATGGATTG
CACGCAGGTTCTCCGGCCGCTTGGGTGGAGAGGCTATTCGGCTATGACTGGGCACAACAGACAATCGGCT
GCTCTGATGCCGCCGTGTTCCGGCTGTCAGCGCAGGGGCGCCCGGTTCTTTTTGTCAAGACCGACCTGTC
CGGTGCCCTGAATGAACTGCAGGACGAGGCAGCGCGGCTATCGTGGCTGGCCACGACGGGCGTTCCTTGC
GCAGCTGTGCTCGACGTTGTCACTGAAGCGGGAAGGGACTGGCTGCTATTGGGCGAAGTGCCGGGGCAGG
ATCTCCTGTCATCTCACCTTGCTCCTGCCGAGAAAGTATCCATCATGGCTGATGCAATGCGGCGGCTGCA
TACGCTTGATCCGGCTACCTGCCCATTCGACCACCAAGCGAAACATCGCATCGAGCGAGCACGTACTCGG
ATGGAAGCCGGTCTTGTCGATCAGGATGATCTGGACGAAGAGCATCAGGGGCTCGCGCCAGCCGAACTGT
TCGCCAGGCTCAAGGCGCGCATGCCCGACGGCGAGGATCTCGTCGTGACCCATGGCGATGCCTGCTTGCC
GAATATCATGGTGGAAAATGGCCGCTTTTCTGGATTCATCGACTGTGGCCGGCTGGGTGTGGCGGACCGC
TATCAGGACATAGCGTTGGCTACCCGTGATATTGCTGAAGAGCTTGGCGGCGAATGGGCTGACCGCTTCC
TCGTGCTTTACGGTATCGCCGCTCCCGATTCGCAGCGCATCGCCTTCTATCGCCTTCTTGACGAGTTCTT
CTGAGCGGGACTCTGGGGTTCGAAATGACCGACCAAGCGACGCCCAACCTGCCATCACGATGGCCGCAAT
AAAATATCTTTATTTTCATTACATCTGTGTGTTGGTTTTTTGTGTGAATCGATAGCGATAAGGATCCTCT
TTGCGCTTGCGTTTTCCCTTGTCCAGATAGCCCAGTAGCTGACATTCATCCGGGGTCAGCACCGTTTCTG
CGGACTGGCTTTCTACGTAATGGTTTCTTAGACGTCAGGTGGCACTTTTCGGGGAAATGTGCGCGGAACC
CCTATTTGTTTATTTTTCTAAATACATTCAAATATGTATCCGCTCATGAGACAATAACCCTGATAAATGC
TTCAATAATATTGAAAAAGGAAGAGTATGAGTATTCAACATTTCCGTGTCGCCCTTATTCCCTTTTTTGC
GGCATTTTGCCTTCCTGTTTTTGCTCACCCAGAAACGCTGGTGAAAGTAAAAGATGCTGAAGATCAGTTG
GGTGCACGAGTGGGTTACATCGAACTGGATCTCAACAGCGGTAAGATCCTTGAGAGTTTTCGCCCCGAAG
AACGTTTTCCAATGATGAGCACTTTCAAAGTTCTGCTATGTGGCGCGGTATTATCCCGTATTGACGCCGG
GCAAGAGCAACTCGGTCGCCGCATACACTATTCTCAGAATGACTTGGTTGAGTACTCACCAGTCACAGAA
AAGCATCTTACGGATGGCATGACAGTAAGAGAATTATGCAGTGCTGCCATAACCATGAGTGATAACACTG
CGGCCAACTTACTTCTGACAACTATCGGAGGACCGAAGGAGCTAACCGCTTTTTTGCACAACATGGGGGA
TCATGTAACTCGCCTTGATCGTTGGGAACCGGAGCTGAATGAAGCCATACCAAACGACGAGCGTGACACC
ACGATGCCTGTAGCAATGGCAACAACGTTGCGCAAACTATTAACTGGCGAACTACTTACTCTAGCTTCCC
GGCAACAATTAATAGACTGGATGGAGGCGGATAAAGTTGCAGGACCACTTCTGCGCTCGGCCCTTCCGGC
TGGCTGGTTTATTGCTGATAAATCTGGAGCCGGTGAGCGTGGGTCTCGCGGTATCATTGCAGCACTGGGG
CCAGATGGTAAGCCCTCCCGTATCGTAGTTATCTACACGACGGGGAGTCAGGCAACTATGGATGAACGAA
ATAGACAGATCGCTGAGATAGGTGCCTCACTGATTAAGCATTGGTAATTCGAAATGACCGACCAAGCGAC
GCCCAACCGGTATCAGCTCACTCAAAGGCGGTAATACGGTTATCCACAGAATCAGGGGATAACGCAGGAA
AGAACATGTGAGCAAAAGGCCAGCAAAAGGCCAGGAACCGTAAAAAGGCCGCGTTGCTGGCGTTTTTCCA
TAGGCTCCGCCCCCCTGACGAGCATCACAAAAATCGACGCTCAAGTCAGAGGTGGCGAAACCCGACAGGA
CTATAAAGATACCAGGCGTTTCCCCCTGGAAGCTCCCTCGTGCGCTCTCCTGTTCCGACCCTGCCGCTTA
CCGGATACCTGTCCGCCTTTCTCCCTTCGGGAAGCGTGGCGCTTTCTCATAGCTCACGCTGTAGGTATCT
CAGTTCGGTGTAGGTCGTTCGCTCCAAGCTGGGCTGTGTGCACGAACCCCCCGTTCAGCCCGACCGCTGC
GCCTTATCCGGTAACTATCGTCTTGAGTCCAACCCGGTAAGACACGACTTATCGCCACTGGCAGCAGCCA
CTGGTAACAGGATTAGCAGAGCGAGGTATGTAGGCGGTGCTACAGAGTTCTTGAAGTGGTGGCCTAACTA
CGGCTACACTAGAAGGACAGTATTTGGTATCTGCGCTCTGCTGAAGCCAGTTACCTTCGGAAAAAGAGTT
GGTAGCTCTTGATCCGGCAAACAAAAAAACCACCGCTACCAGCGGTGGTTTTTTTGTTTGCAAGCAGCAG
ATTACGCGCAGAAAAAAAGGATTTCAAGAAGATCCTTTGATCTTTTCTACGGGGTCTGACGCTCAGTGGA
ACGAAAACTCACGTTAAGGGATTTTGGTCATGAGATTATCAAAAAGGATCTTCACCTAGATCCTTTTATA
GTCCGGAAATACAGGAACGCACGCTGGATGGCCCTTCGCTGGGATGGTGAAACCATGAAAAATGGCAGCT
TCAGTGGATTAAGTGGGGGTAATGTGGCCTGTACCCTCTGGTTGCATAGGTATTCATACGGTTAAAATTT
ATCAGGCGCGATTGCGGCAGTTTTTCGGGTGGTTTGTTGCCATTTTTACCTGTCTGCTGCCGTGATCGCG
CTGAACGCGTTTTAGCGGTGCGTACAATTAAGGGATTATGGTAAATCCACTTACTGTCTGCCCTCGTAGC
CATCGAGATAAACCGCAGTACTCCGGCCACGATGCGTCCGGCGTAGAGGATCGAGATCTACCGGGTAGGG
GAGGCGCTTTTCCCAAGGCAGTCTGGAGCATGCGCTTTAGCAGCCCCGCTGGGCACTTGGCGCTACACAA
GTGGCCTCTGGCCTCGCACACATTCCACATCCACCGGTAGGCGCCAACCGGCTCCGTTCTTTGGTGGCCC
CTTCGCGCCACCTTCTACTCCTCCCCTAGTCAGGAAGTTCCCCCCCGCCCCGCAGCTCGCGTCGTGCAGG
ACGTGACAAATGGAAGTAGCACGTCTCACTAGTCTCGTGCAGATGGACAGCACCGCTGAGCAATGGAAGC
GGGTAGGCCTTTGGGGCAGCGGCCAATAGCAGCTTTGCTCCTTCGCTTTCTGGGCTCAGAGGCTGGGAAG
GGGTGGGTCCGGGGGCGGGCTCAGGGGCGGGCTCAGGGGCGGGGCGGGCGCCCGAAGGTCCTCCGGAGGC
CCGGCATTCTGCACGCTTCAAAAGCGCACGTCTGCCGCGCTGTTCTCCTCTTCCTCATCTCCGGGCCTTT
CGACCTGCAGCCCAAGCTTGGCAATCCGGTACTGTTGGTAAAGCCACCATGGAAGATGCCAAAAACATTA
AGAAGGGCCCAGCGCCATTCTACCCACTCGAAGACGGGACCGCCGGCGAGCAGCTGCACAAAGCCATGAA
GCGCTACGCCCTGGTGCCCGGCACCATCGCCTTTACCGACGCACATATCGAGGTGGACATTACCTACGCC
GAGTACTTCGAGATGAGCGTTCGGCTGGCAGAAGCTATGAAGCGCTATGGGCTGAATACAAACCATCGGA
TCGTGGTGTGCAGCGAGAATAGCTTGCAGTTCTTCATGCCCGTGTTGGGTGCCCTGTTCATCGGTGTGGC
TGTGGCCCCAGCTAACGACATCTACAACGAGCGCGAGCTGCTGAACAGCATGGGCATCAGCCAGCCCACC
GTCGTATTCGTGAGCAAGAAAGGGCTGCAAAAGATCCTCAACGTGCAAAAGAAGCTACCGATCATACAAA
AGATCATCATCATGGATAGCAAGACCGACTACCAGGGCTTCCAAAGCATGTACACCTTCGTGACTTCCCA
TTTGCCACCCGGCTTCAACGAGTACGACTTCGTGCCCGAGAGCTTCGACCGGGACAAAACCATCGCCCTG
ATCATGAACAGTAGTGGCAGTACCGGATTGCCCAAGGGCGTAGCCCTACCGCACCGCACCGCTTGTGTCC
GATTCAGTCATGCCCGCGACCCCATCTTCGGCAACCAGATCATCCCCGACACCGCTATCCTCAGCGTGGT
GCCATTTCACCACGGCTTCGGCATGTTCACCACGCTGGGCTACTTGATCTGCGGCTTTCGGGTCGTGCTC
ATGTACCGCTTCGAGGAGGAGCTATTCTTGCGCAGCTTGCAAGACTATAAGATTCAATCTGCCCTGCTGG
TGCCCACACTATTTAGCTTCTTCGCTAAGAGCACTCTCATCGACAAGTACGACCTAAGCAACTTGCACGA
GATCGCCAGCGGCGGGGCGCCGCTCAGCAAGGAGGTAGGTGAGGCCGTGGCCAAACGCTTCCACCTACCA
GGCATCCGCCAGGGCTACGGCCTGACAGAAACAACCAGCGCCATTCTGATCACCCCCGAAGGGGACGACA
AGCCTGGCGCAGTAGGCAAGGTGGTGCCCTTCTTCGAGGCTAAGGTGGTGGACTTGGACACCGGTAAGAC
ACTGGGTGTGAACCAGCGCGGCGAGCTGTGCGTCCGTGGCCCCATGATCATGAGCGGCTACGTTAACAAC
CCCGAGGCTACAAACGCTCTCATCGACAAGGACGGCTGGCTGCACAGCGGCGACATCGCCTACTGGGACG
AGGACGAGCACTTCTTCATCGTGGACCGGCTGAAGAGCCTGATCAAATACAAGGGCTACCAGGTAGCCCC
AGCCGAACTGGAGAGCATCCTGCTGCAACACCCCAACATCTTCGACGCCGGGGTCGCCGGCCTGCCCGAC
GACGATGCCGGCGAGCTGCCCGCCGCAGTCGTCGTGCTGGAACACGGTAAAACCATGACCGAGAAGGAGA
TCGTGGACTATGTGGCCAGCCAGGTTACAACCGCCAAGAAGCTGCGCGGTGGTGTTGTGTTCGTGGACGA
GGTGCCTAAAGGACTGACCGGCAAGTTGGACGCCCGCAAGATCCGCGAGATTCTCATTAAGGCCAAGAAG
GGCGGCAAGATCGCCGTGTAATTCTAGTTGTTTAAACGAGCTCGCTAGCGAATTCTGAGGAGAGCGCTTC
CCTGGGCATCTCAGCTGTGGTACCATTTTCCTTTCTCACATCAAGCTTTGCTGGGGAGAGGCAGGGAGGA
GGGTTGAGGAGGAAGGGAGATGCCTCAGCTTTGGCCTCAGCCTGCACTGCCTGCCTAGTGCTCAGGGTCT
CAGCCTGGCAACACCCCCACCCCACCCCCACCCCCGCCGCCCCATCCCATCCCTACAGAAAACTGCAGCA
AGACCGTGAGTCCAGCCTGTGGCCTGGTCCACACAGGGCAACTGAGGCAGGCAGCAGCTTGAGCACATTT
CTTCTTGATCTTATTTATTATGGTTGTGTGTTATTTAAATGAGTCTGTCAGTATCCCGGTGGGGACATGG
TTTGCTGCCTATGCCCTGGGGGCTCCAGCATTGAAGCAGTGGGCTCTGGGGTCCCTGGCAATATTACTGT
ATACATAACTCTGCTACCTCACTGTAGCCTCCAGGTCTCACCCCAGGCAGGAGATGGGAGGGGAGGCCAG
AGCAACACTCCTGTCTGCCACGGCAGCAACCAGCCCTCAGCCATGAAATAACTTATTGTTTTGTTCTTAT
ATTTAAAGTATTAAATAGCTTAGCAAAGAGTTAATAATATATGGAAGAATGGCCTGTTACACTCAAGGTG
ATGTGTAGTGAATGGGGGGAGGGTGGTGGGTTTGTCACTGAACAAACTTTTCATTGACTGTCAAACTAGA
AACCGGAAATAAAGATGGTGACAGATTCTAGATTCCCTAAGTCCAACTACTAAACTGGGGATTCCTGGGC
CCTGAAGAAGGGCCCCTCGACTAAGTCCAACTACTAAACTGGGCCCTGAAGAAGGGCCCATATAGGGCCC
TGAAGAAGGGCCCTATCGAGGATATTATCTCGACTAAGTCCAACTACTAAACTGGGCCCTGAAGAAGGGC
CCATATAGGGCCCTGAAGAAGGGCCCTATCGAGGATATTATCTCGAGTCAGTCGACCTGCAGG
Features (pLannotate 1.2.2; 27 found; start..end, strand, type, name):
     17..66      +  CDS            SET1 (fragment): solubility-enhancement tag derived from T7 phage gene 10B
     74..93      +  terminator     T7 terminator (fragment): transcription terminator for bacteriophage T7 RNA polymerase
    115..236     -  polyA_signal   SV40 poly(A) signal: SV40 polyadenylation signal
    259..327     -  CDS            large T antigen (fragment): large T antigen from SV40 (simian virus 40)
    332..364     +  rep_origin     M13 ori (fragment): M13 bacteriophage origin of replication; arrow indicates direction of (+) strand synthesis
    365..416     -  misc_feature   bom (fragment): basis of mobility region from pBR322
    481..838     +  promoter       SV40 promoter: SV40 enhancer and early promoter
    889..1821    +  CDS            hRluc: Renilla luciferase human codon-optimized
   1872..2664    +  CDS            NeoR/KanR (fragment): aminoglycoside phosphotransferase from Tn5; aph(3')-II (or nptII); confers resistance to neomycin, kanamycin, and G418 (Geneticin®)
   2728..2776    +  polyA_signal   poly(A) signal: synthetic polyadenylation signal
   2797..2889    -  CDS            tnpA (fragment): TN5P_ECOLX - Also known as tnp. Experimental evidence at protein level: Swiss-Prot protein existence level 1. Mediates transposition of transposon Tn5 by a 'cut and paste' mechanism. First, the monomeric transposase binds the 19 bp inverted DNA repeats flanking the transposon. Then, dimerization of the DNA- bound transposase creates a synaptic DNA complex. After nicking of the first DNA strand, excision of the transposon proceeds through a series of intermediates. The transposase then mediates the insertion of the transposon at a new site by strand transfer. The activity of the wild- type tran
   2932..3036    +  promoter       AmpR promoter: bla
   3037..3897    +  CDS            AmpR: β-lactamase; bla; confers resistance to ampicillin, carbenicillin, and related antibiotics
   4055..4647    -  rep_origin     ori: high-copy-number ColE1/pMB1/pBR322/pUC origin of replication
   4763..5046    +  misc_feature   cer region: ColE1-derived recombination site that helps to maintain plasmids as monomers
   5103..5602    +  promoter       PGK promoter: mouse phosphoglycerate kinase 1 promoter
   5649..7301    +  CDS            luciferase: firefly luciferase synthetic luc2 version of the luciferase gene
   7506..7526    -  polyA_signal   PGK poly(A) signal (fragment): mouse phosphoglycerate kinase 1 polyadenylation signal
   8083..8110    +  polyA_signal   β-globin poly(A) (fragment): human β-globin polyadenylation signal
   8117..8135    +  protein_bind   boxB: λ N peptide binding site consisting of an RNA hairpin within the N-utliization (nut) site of the λ bacteriophage transcript (Tan and Frankel, 1995) λN peptide
   8141..8163    +  polyA_signal   β-globin poly(A) (fragment): human β-globin polyadenylation signal
   8161..8179    +  protein_bind   boxB: λ N peptide binding site consisting of an RNA hairpin within the N-utliization (nut) site of the λ bacteriophage transcript (Tan and Frankel, 1995) λN peptide
   8185..8203    +  protein_bind   boxB: λ N peptide binding site consisting of an RNA hairpin within the N-utliization (nut) site of the λ bacteriophage transcript (Tan and Frankel, 1995) λN peptide
   8224..8246    +  polyA_signal   β-globin poly(A) (fragment): human β-globin polyadenylation signal
   8244..8262    +  protein_bind   boxB: λ N peptide binding site consisting of an RNA hairpin within the N-utliization (nut) site of the λ bacteriophage transcript (Tan and Frankel, 1995) λN peptide
   8268..8286    +  protein_bind   boxB: λ N peptide binding site consisting of an RNA hairpin within the N-utliization (nut) site of the λ bacteriophage transcript (Tan and Frankel, 1995) λN peptide
   8310..10      +  misc_feature   MCS (fragment) (across the origin): pUC18/19 multiple cloning site
