[The description below was written by a language model from this plasmid's Addgene catalogue record and pLannotate feature annotations shown in this document.]
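Description:
pmirGLO-3'UTR mouse Il13 mutDRACH is a mammalian dual-luciferase reporter plasmid built on Promega's pmirGLO miRNA target expression vector, whose multiple cloning site was modified to add EcoRI and SmaI sites. It is propagated in E. coli as a high-copy plasmid through a ColE1/pUC-type origin with ampicillin selection (AmpR under its own bla promoter). A ColE1 cer site is also annotated, which helps keep the plasmid monomeric.

The primary reporter is firefly luciferase (luc2) driven by the mouse PGK promoter. The 741 bp 3'UTR of mouse interleukin 13 was cloned between EcoRI and XhoI downstream of this coding sequence, so that it becomes part of the luciferase transcript and influences its stability or translation. In this version three DRACH motifs, the consensus sites for m6A RNA methylation, have been mutated. Each change introduces a diagnostic restriction site (AfeI, KpnI and HindIII respectively). A second cassette uses the SV40 enhancer/early promoter to express a humanized Renilla luciferase followed by a neomycin phosphotransferase sequence and a synthetic poly(A) signal, providing an internal normalization control and potential G418 selection.

The construct measures how loss of candidate methylation sites changes Il13 3'UTR-dependent reporter output, presumably against a wild-type 3'UTR counterpart, in work on Mettl3 control of cytokine mRNA stability in mast cells. The sequenced record (8,323 nt) is somewhat longer than the catalogued total size (8,091 bp). It also shows five boxB λN-binding hairpins interspersed with β-globin poly(A) fragments after the insert region, which the catalogue entry does not mention. The Il13 UTR itself is not annotated in the feature table.
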