Addgene plasmid #207130: pmirGLO-3'UTR mouse Il13 mutDRACH
Purpose: Luciferase vector containing 3'UTR for mouse Il13 with mutated DRACH sites
Depositing lab: Silvia Monticelli. Depositing organization: Institute for Research in Biomedicine, Switzerland. Publication: The mRNA methyltransferase Mettl3 modulates cytokine mRNA stability and limits functional responses in mast cells. Leoni C, Bataclan M, Ito-Kureha T, Heissmeyer V, Monticelli S. Nat Commun. 2023 Jun 29;14(1):3862. doi: 10.1038/s41467-023-39614-y. PubMed 37386028.
Backbone
  Vector backbone: pmirGLO Dual-Luciferase miRNA Target Expression Vector
  Backbone manufacturer: Promega
  Backbone size w/o insert (bp): 7362
  Total vector size (bp): 8091
  Modifications to backbone: added EcoRI and SmaI restriction enzyme sites in the multiple cloning site
  Vector type: Mammalian Expression, Luciferase
Growth in bacteria
  Bacterial resistance: Ampicillin, 100 μg/mL
  Growth temperature: 37°C
  Growth strain: NEB Stable
  Copy number: High Copy
Gene/Insert
  Gene/Insert name: Interleukin 13 (Il13) 3'UTR
  Species: M. musculus (mouse)
  Insert size (bp): 741
  Mutation: TGAGGAGAGACCATCCCTGGGCATCTCAGCTGTGGACTCATTTTCCTTTCTCACATCAGACTTT to TGAGGAGAGcgCtTCCCTGGGCATCTCAGCTGTGGtacCATTTTCCTTTCTCACATCAagCTTT - 1st DRACH site mutated contains AfeI restriction site, 2d DRACH contains KpnI restriction site and 3d DRACH site mutated contains HindIII restriction site.
  GenBank ID: NM_008355.3
  Entrez Gene: Il13 (a.k.a. Il-13)
  Cloning method: Restriction Enzyme; 5′ cloning site EcoRI (not destroyed); 3′ cloning site XhoI (not destroyed)
  Sequencing primers: 5′ AGAAGCTGCGCGGTGGTGTTGTG
Terms and licenses: Academic/Nonprofit Terms; Industry Terms: Not Available to Industry
How to cite: pmirGLO-3'UTR mouse Il13 mutDRACH was a gift from Silvia Monticelli (Addgene plasmid # 207130 ; http://n2t.net/addgene:207130 ; RRID:Addgene_207130)
